Addgene plasmid #180808: pET28-His10-BTLAicd (AA190-289, Y226F, Y243F, Y282F)-TwinStrep
Purpose: Expression of 10*His tagged human BTLA intracellular domain (AA190-289, Y226F, Y243F, Y282F)-TwinStrep
Depositing lab: Enfu Hui. Depositing organization: University of California, San Diego (UCSD). Publication: PD-1 and BTLA regulate T cell signaling differentially and only partially through SHP1 and SHP2. Xu X, Hou B, Fulzele A, Masubuchi T, Zhao Y, Wu Z, Hu Y, Jiang Y, Ma Y, Wang H, Bennett EJ, Fu G, Hui E. J Cell Biol. 2020 Jun 1;219(6). pii: 151801. doi: 10.1083/jcb.201905085. PubMed 32437509.
Backbone
  Vector backbone: pET28a
  Vector type: Bacterial Expression
Growth in bacteria
  Bacterial resistance: Kanamycin, 50 μg/mL
  Growth temperature: 37°C
  Growth strain: DH5alpha
  Copy number: Low Copy
Gene/Insert
  Gene/Insert name: BTLAint (AA190-289, Y226F, Y243F, Y282F)-TwinStrep
  Species: H. sapiens (human)
  Mutation: BTLA (Y226F, Y243F, Y282F)
  Entrez Gene: BTLA (a.k.a. BTLA1, CD272)
  Promoter: T7
  Cloning method: Ligation Independent Cloning
  Sequencing primers: 5′ taatacgactcactataggg; 3′ gctagttattgctcagcgg
Terms and licenses: Academic/Nonprofit Terms; Industry Terms: Not Available to Industry
How to cite: pET28-His10-BTLAicd (AA190-289, Y226F, Y243F, Y282F)-TwinStrep was a gift from Enfu Hui (Addgene plasmid # 180808 ; http://n2t.net/addgene:180808 ; RRID:Addgene_180808)
