[The description below was written by a language model from this plasmid's Addgene catalogue record and pLannotate feature annotations shown in this document.]
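Description:
pET28-His10-BTLAicd (AA190-289, Y226F, Y243F, Y282F)-TwinStrep is a bacterial expression plasmid built on the pET28a backbone for producing a mutant form of the intracellular domain of human BTLA (CD272), an inhibitory lymphocyte receptor that signals through the phosphatases SHP-1 and SHP-2. The sequenced plasmid is 5,764 nt and is selected with kanamycin through an aph(3')-Ia resistance gene. It replicates from a ColE1/pBR322-type origin accompanied by the bom region and the rop gene, which holds copy number low, consistent with the catalogue entry. An f1 phage origin is also present. The short TcR, AmpR promoter and CAP-site hits in the annotation are partial backbone matches rather than functional markers.

Expression is driven by a T7 promoter followed by a lac operator and the T7 gene 10 ribosome binding site, with a T7 terminator downstream. The plasmid-borne lacI gene keeps the promoter repressed until IPTG is added, so protein production requires a host that supplies T7 RNA polymerase. The open reading frame begins with an N-terminal histidine tag (10xHis according to the name; the annotation detects only a His-containing fragment), followed by a thrombin cleavage site and part of the T7 tag leader. Next comes BTLA residues 190-289 carrying three tyrosine-to-phenylalanine substitutions (Y226F, Y243F, Y282F), and then two Strep-tag II motifs forming the TwinStrep tag. A vector-derived His sequence lies further downstream, but the record does not show whether it is translated.

The two terminal tags permit sequential affinity purification of full-length protein. The substitutions remove three tyrosines in the tail, presumably so that the contribution of individual phosphorylation sites to effector recruitment can be dissected. The record itself states only expression as the purpose.
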