Features (pLannotate 1.2.2; 24 found; start..end, strand, type, name):
     52..480     +  rep_origin     f1 ori (sequence partly withheld): f1 bacteriophage origin of replication; arrow indicates direction of (+) strand synthesis
    533..590     +  promoter       AmpR promoter (fragment): bla
    599..1414    -  CDS            KanR: aminoglycoside phosphotransferase; aph(3')-Ia; confers resistance to kanamycin in bacteria or G418 (Geneticin®) in eukaryotes
   1536..2124    +  rep_origin     ori: high-copy-number ColE1/pMB1/pBR322/pUC origin of replication
   2310..2449    -  misc_feature   bom: basis of mobility region from pBR322
   2551..2742    -  CDS            rop: Rop protein, which maintains plasmids at low copy number; rop
   2759..3139    +  CDS            YPB1_ECOLX: Protein predicted: Swiss-Prot protein existence level 4. From Escherichia coli.
   3211..3502    -  CDS            TcR (fragment): tetracycline efflux protein; tet; confers resistance to tetracycline
   3517..3538    -  protein_bind   CAP binding site: CAP binding activates transcription in the presence of cAMP. E. coli catabolite activator protein
   3551..4633    -  CDS            lacI: lac repressor; lacI; The lac repressor binds to the lac operator to inhibit transcription in E. coli. This inhibition can be relieved by adding lactose or isopropyl-β-D-thiogalactopyranoside (IPTG).
   4634..4711    -  promoter       lacI promoter: lacI
   4719..4998    -  CDS            TcR (fragment): tetracycline efflux protein; tet; confers resistance to tetracycline
   5020..5038    +  promoter       T7 promoter: promoter for bacteriophage T7 RNA polymerase
   5039..5063    +  protein_bind   lac operator: The lac repressor binds to the lac operator to inhibit transcription in E. coli. This inhibition can be relieved by adding lactose or isopropyl-β-D-thiogalactopyranoside (IPTG). lac repressor encoded by lacI
   5078..5100    +  RBS            RBS: efficient ribosome binding site from bacteriophage T7 gene 10 (Olins and Rangwala, 1989)
   5119..5136    +  CDS            capTEV™ (fragment): composite tag for in vivo biotinylation, TEV protease cleavage, and 6xHis tagging
   5158..5175    +  CDS            thrombin site: thrombin recognition and cleavage site
   5179..5211    +  CDS            T7 tag (gene 10 leader): leader peptide from bacteriophage T7 gene 10 promotes efficient translation in E. coli
   5197..5517    +  CDS            BTLA (fragment): BTLA_HUMAN - Experimental evidence at protein level: Swiss-Prot protein existence level 1. Inhibitory receptor on lymphocytes that negatively regulates antigen receptor signaling via PTPN6/SHP-1 and PTPN11/SHP-2 (PubMed:12796776, PubMed:14652006, PubMed:15568026, PubMed:18193050). May interact in cis (on the same cell) or in trans (on other cells) with TNFRSF14 (PubMed:19915044). In cis interactions, appears to play an immune regulatory role inhibiting in trans interactions in naive T cells to maintain a resting state. In trans interactions, can predominate during adaptive immune response to p
   5524..5543    +  CDS            Strep-Tag II (fragment): peptide that binds Strep-Tactin®, an engineered form of streptavidin
   5584..5606    +  CDS            Strep-Tag II (fragment): peptide that binds Strep-Tactin®, an engineered form of streptavidin
   5648..5665    +  CDS            9xHis (fragment): 9xHis affinity tag
   5675..5724    +  CDS            SET1 (fragment): solubility-enhancement tag derived from T7 phage gene 10B
   5732..15      +  terminator     T7 terminator (across the origin): transcription terminator for bacteriophage T7 RNA polymerase
>Addgene plasmid #180808 | pET28-His10-BTLAicd (AA190-289, Y226F, Y243F, Y282F)-TwinStrep | addgene full sequence | sequence record 356794 | Addgene NGS Result
TTGAGGGGTTTTTTGCTGAAAGGAGGAACTATATCCGGATTGGCGAATGGG
[124 nt withheld, positions 52-175]
C
[91 nt withheld, positions 177-267]
A
[49 nt withheld, positions 269-317]
CCTTTGACGTTGGAGTCCACGTTCTTT
[37 nt withheld, positions 345-381]
ACCCTATCTCGGTCTATTCTTTTGATTTATAAGGGATTTTGCCGATTTCGGCCTATTGGTTAAAAAATGA
GCTGATTTAACAAAAATTTAACGCGAATTTTAACAAAATATTAACGCTTACAATTTAGGTGGCACTTTTC
GGGGAAATGTGCGCGGAACCCCTATTTGTTTATTTTTCTAAATACATTCAAATATGTATCCGCTCATGAA
TTAATTCTTAGAAAAACTCATCGAGCATCAAATGAAACTGCAATTTATTCATATCAGGATTATCAATACC
ATATTTTTGAAAAAGCCGTTTCTGTAATGAAGGAGAAAACTCACCGAGGCAGTTCCATAGGATGGCAAGA
TCCTGGTATCGGTCTGCGATTCCGACTCGTCCAACATCAATACAACCTATTAATTTCCCCTCGTCAAAAA
TAAGGTTATCAAGTGAGAAATCACCATGAGTGACGACTGAATCCGGTGAGAATGGCAAAAGTTTATGCAT
TTCTTTCCAGACTTGTTCAACAGGCCAGCCATTACGCTCGTCATCAAAATCACTCGCATCAACCAAACCG
TTATTCATTCGTGATTGCGCCTGAGCGAGACGAAATACGCGATCGCTGTTAAAAGGACAATTACAAACAG
GAATCGAATGCAACCGGCGCAGGAACACTGCCAGCGCATCAACAATATTTTCACCTGAATCAGGATATTC
TTCTAATACCTGGAATGCTGTTTTCCCGGGGATCGCAGTGGTGAGTAACCATGCATCATCAGGAGTACGG
ATAAAATGCTTGATGGTCGGAAGAGGCATAAATTCCGTCAGCCAGTTTAGTCTGACCATCTCATCTGTAA
CATCATTGGCAACGCTACCTTTGCCATGTTTCAGAAACAACTCTGGCGCATCGGGCTTCCCATACAATCG
ATAGATTGTCGCACCTGATTGCCCGACATTATCGCGAGCCCATTTATACCCATATAAATCAGCATCCATG
TTGGAATTTAATCGCGGCCTAGAGCAAGACGTTTCCCGTTGAATATGGCTCATAACACCCCTTGTATTAC
TGTTTATGTAAGCAGACAGTTTTATTGTTCATGACCAAAATCCCTTAACGTGAGTTTTCGTTCCACTGAG
CGTCAGACCCCGTAGAAAAGATCAAAGGATCTTCTTGAGATCCTTTTTTTCTGCGCGTAATCTGCTGCTT
GCAAACAAAAAAACCACCGCTACCAGCGGTGGTTTGTTTGCCGGATCAAGAGCTACCAACTCTTTTTCCG
AAGGTAACTGGCTTCAGCAGAGCGCAGATACCAAATACTGTCCTTCTAGTGTAGCCGTAGTTAGGCCACC
ACTTCAAGAACTCTGTAGCACCGCCTACATACCTCGCTCTGCTAATCCTGTTACCAGTGGCTGCTGCCAG
TGGCGATAAGTCGTGTCTTACCGGGTTGGACTCAAGACGATAGTTACCGGATAAGGCGCAGCGGTCGGGC
TGAACGGGGGGTTCGTGCACACAGCCCAGCTTGGAGCGAACGACCTACACCGAACTGAGATACCTACAGC
GTGAGCTATGAGAAAGCGCCACGCTTCCCGAAGGGAGAAAGGCGGACAGGTATCCGGTAAGCGGCAGGGT
CGGAACAGGAGAGCGCACGAGGGAGCTTCCAGGGGGAAACGCCTGGTATCTTTATAGTCCTGTCGGGTTT
CGCCACCTCTGACTTGAGCGTCGATTTTTGTGATGCTCGTCAGGGGGGCGGAGCCTATGGAAAAACGCCA
GCAACGCGGCCTTTTTACGGTTCCTGGCCTTTTGCTGGCCTTTTGCTCACATGTTCTTTCCTGCGTTATC
CCCTGATTCTGTGGATAACCGTATTACCGCCTTTGAGTGAGCTGATACCGCTCGCCGCAGCCGAACGACC
GAGCGCAGCGAGTCAGTGAGCGAGGAAGCGGAAGAGCGCCTGATGCGGTATTTTCTCCTTACGCATCTGT
GCGGTATTTCACACCGCAATGGTGCACTCTCAGTACAATCTGCTCTGATGCCGCATAGTTAAGCCAGTAT
ACACTCCGCTATCGCTACGTGACTGGGTCATGGCTGCGCCCCGACACCCGCCAACACCCGCTGACGCGCC
CTGACGGGCTTGTCTGCTCCCGGCATCCGCTTACAGACAAGCTGTGACCGTCTCCGGGAGCTGCATGTGT
CAGAGGTTTTCACCGTCATCACCGAAACGCGCGAGGCAGCTGCGGTAAAGCTCATCAGCGTGGTCGTGAA
GCGATTCACAGATGTCTGCCTGTTCATCCGCGTCCAGCTCGTTGAGTTTCTCCAGAAGCGTTAATGTCTG
GCTTCTGATAAAGCGGGCCATGTTAAGGGCGGTTTTTTCCTGTTTGGTCACTGATGCCTCCGTGTAAGGG
GGATTTCTGTTCATGGGGGTAATGATACCGATGAAACGAGAGAGGATGCTCACGATACGGGTTACTGATG
ATGAACATGCCCGGTTACTGGAACGTTGTGAGGGTAAACAACTGGCGGTATGGATGCGGCGGGACCAGAG
AAAAATCACTCAGGGTCAATGCCAGCGCTTCGTTAATACAGATGTAGGTGTTCCACAGGGTAGCCAGCAG
CATCCTGCGATGCAGATCCGGAACATAATGGTGCAGGGCGCTGACTTCCGCGTTTCCAGACTTTACGAAA
CACGGAAACCGAAGACCATTCATGTTGTTGCTCAGGTCGCAGACGTTTTGCAGCAGCAGTCGCTTCACGT
TCGCTCGCGTATCGGTGATTCATTCTGCTAACCAGTAAGGCAACCCCGCCAGCCTAGCCGGGTCCTCAAC
GACAGGAGCACGATCATGCGCACCCGTGGGGCCGCCATGCCGGCGATAATGGCCTGCTTCTCGCCGAAAC
GTTTGGTGGCGGGACCAGTGACGAAGGCTTGAGCGAGGGCGTGCAAGATTCCGAATACCGCAAGCGACAG
GCCGATCATCGTCGCGCTCCAGCGAAAGCGGTCCTCGCCGAAAATGACCCAGAGCGCTGCCGGCACCTGT
CCTACGAGTTGCATGATAAAGAAGACAGTCATAAGTGCGGCGACGATAGTCATGCCCCGCGCCCACCGGA
AGGAGCTGACTGGGTTGAAGGCTCTCAAGGGCATCGGTCGAGATCCCGGTGCCTAATGAGTGAGCTAACT
TACATTAATTGCGTTGCGCTCACTGCCCGCTTTCCAGTCGGGAAACCTGTCGTGCCAGCTGCATTAATGA
ATCGGCCAACGCGCGGGGAGAGGCGGTTTGCGTATTGGGCGCCAGGGTGGTTTTTCTTTTCACCAGTGAG
ACGGGCAACAGCTGATTGCCCTTCACCGCCTGGCCCTGAGAGAGTTGCAGCAAGCGGTCCACGCTGGTTT
GCCCCAGCAGGCGAAAATCCTGTTTGATGGTGGTTAACGGCGGGATATAACATGAGCTGTCTTCGGTATC
GTCGTATCCCACTACCGAGATATCCGCACCAACGCGCAGCCCGGACTCGGTAATGGCGCGCATTGCGCCC
AGCGCCATCTGATCGTTGGCAACCAGCATCGCAGTGGGAACGATGCCCTCATTCAGCATTTGCATGGTTT
GTTGAAAACCGGACATGGCACTCCAGTCGCCTTCCCGTTCCGCTATCGGCTGAATTTGATTGCGAGTGAG
ATATTTATGCCAGCCAGCCAGACGCAGACGCGCCGAGACAGAACTTAATGGGCCCGCTAACAGCGCGATT
TGCTGGTGACCCAATGCGACCAGATGCTCCACGCCCAGTCGCGTACCGTCTTCATGGGAGAAAATAATAC
TGTTGATGGGTGTCTGGTCAGAGACATCAAGAAATAACGCCGGAACATTAGTGCAGGCAGCTTCCACAGC
AATGGCATCCTGGTCATCCAGCGGATAGTTAATGATCAGCCCACTGACGCGTTGCGCGAGAAGATTGTGC
ACCGCCGCTTTACAGGCTTCGACGCCGCTTCGTTCTACCATCGACACCACCACGCTGGCACCCAGTTGAT
CGGCGCGAGATTTAATCGCCGCGACAATTTGCGACGGCGCGTGCAGGGCCAGACTGGAGGTGGCAACGCC
AATCAGCAACGACTGTTTGCCCGCCAGTTGTTGTGCCACGCGGTTGGGAATGTAATTCAGCTCCGCCATC
GCCGCTTCCACTTTTTCCCGCGTTTTCGCAGAAACGTGGCTGGCCTGGTTCACCACGCGGGAAACGGTCT
GATAAGAGACACCGGCATACTCTGCGACATCGTATAACGTTACTGGTTTCACATTCACCACCCTGAATTG
ACTCTCTTCCGGGCGCTATCATGCCATACCGCGAAAGGTTTTGCGCCATTCGATGGTGTCCGGGATCTCG
ACGCTCTCCCTTATGCGACTCCTGCATTAGGAAGCAGCCCAGTAGTAGGTTGAGGCCGTTGAGCACCGCC
GCCGCAAGGAATGGTGCATGCAAGGAGATGGCGCCCAACAGTCCCCCGGCCACGGGGCCTGCCACCATAC
CCACGCCGAAACAAGCGCTCATGAGCCCGAAGTGGCGAGCCCGATCTTCCCCATCGGTGATGTCGGCGAT
ATAGGCGCCAGCAACCGCACCTGTGGCGCCGGTGATGCCGGCCACGATGCGTCCGGCGTAGAGGATCGAG
ATCTCGATCCCGCGAAATTAATACGACTCACTATAGGGGAATTGTGAGCGGATAACAATTCCCCTCTAGA
AATAATTTTGTTTAACTTTAAGAAGGAGATATACCATGGGCAGCAGCCATCATCATCATCATCATCATCA
CCATCACAGCAGCGGCCTGGTGCCGCGCGGCAGCCATATGGCTAGCATGACTGGTGGACAGCAAATGGGT
CGCGGAGACACAGCAGGAAGGGAAATTAACCTGGTTGATGCTCACCTTAAGAGTGAGCAAACAGAAGCAA
GCACCAGGCAAAATTCCCAAGTACTGCTATCAGAAACTGGAATTTTTGATAATGACCCTGACCTTTGTTT
CAGGATGCAGGAAGGGTCTGAAGTTTTTTCTAATCCATGCCTGGAAGAAAACAAACCAGGCATTGTTTAT
GCTTCCCTGAACCATTCTGTCATTGGACTGAACTCAAGACTGGCAAGAAATGTAAAAGAAGCACCAACAG
AATTTGCATCCATATGTGTGAGGAGTGGATCCTGGAGCCACCCGCAGTTCGAGAAAGGTGGAGGTTCCGG
AGGTGGATCGGGAGGTGGATCCTGGAGCCACCCGCAGTTCGAAAAATAATTCGAGCTCCGTCGACAAGCT
TGCGGCCGCACTCGAGCACCACCACCACCACCACTGAGATCCGGCTGCTAACAAAGCCCGAAAGGAAGCT
GAGTTGGCTGCTGCCACCGCTGAGCAATAACTAGCATAACCCCTTGGGGCCTCTAAACGGGTC
